>Addgene plasmid #37258 | pLK69 | addgene partial sequence | sequence record 48380 | SV40pA-rev
AGCTGCATAACAGTTACAACAACAATTGTCAAGACTGCAGCCTCATGACAAACTTGTGTGACTTGGGATC
CACAAATTCCTCGGAGAGTTTGAAGAATGGGACCTTCTTGGTGCTGACCACCAGGCTGAAGTCCTGGCGT
TTTAAGAGGAAAACGATGCCATCCTTGAGGCCGTTGGTCACCGGCTCCTCGCTCACCAATGTCCACTGTT
TGGCCAGCCAGCGTTCCTTGTGGTACTGGATGGTAGGTCCAGCCGCCAAGTATCGCTCCAAGAAGGCCTT
GGGCGTCATGTCATGCGTGATGCAGAATTCAAGGTGCTGCAGGATGCTCTCCATGGTGTGGTAGGGCTGC
TGCTTGGTGGTCCGAAGGTACTTCTGCATGGCACGGGCCATGGATGCAAAGATGGCTTGGGCTGCCTCCC
GGGGGTCCATCACCTCCCTGGGGTTTTTCTGCTCCTCTTCCTGCAGCCGCTTAATGTGAGTGAAGGCCTC
CTCCACCGCCACTACAAGCCTGGCCCTCCTCTTGCGCACCCTTCGCTCATGCTCAGCCTCCTCATAGTAG
TACTCATTGTGACTGTTGTCCCGCCTCCGAGCTGCCGCTGCAATCACAGCCCGAGACTGGCCAGTGGAGT
TGTTGGTGCTGTTTTCCTCTCCGAGGGAATACACCTTGAAGCCAGACACTTTCTTGGCCAGGACGGACTT
GGGCAGGTTGAGGAGGGCAGGGTTGTAGACAGGGAAGTCATGGTAATACTTCTCCAGGATCCACACTGCC
ACGCGCTGGATGCTGAGATGGCCAACGTTGTAGAAGCGGCTGGCGCCGTCGGTGGAGCGCACGACCTTGA
