>Addgene plasmid #37258 | pLK69 | addgene partial sequence | sequence record 50820 | CMV-fwd
AGAGCTCGTTTAGTGACCGTAAGCTGCTACCGGTCGCCACCATGGTGAGCAAGGGCGAGGAGCTGTTCAC
CGGGGTGGTGCCCATCCTGGTCGAGCTGGACGGCGACGTAAACGGCCACAAGTTCAGCGTGTCCGGCGAG
GGCGAGGGCGATGCCACCTACGGCAAGCTGACCCTGAAGTTCATCTGCACCACCGGCAAGCTGCCCGTGC
CCTGGCCCACCCTCGTGACCACCCTGACCTACGGCGTGCAGTGCTTCAGCCGCTACCCCGACCACATGAA
GCAGCACGACTTCTTCAAGTCCGCCATGCCCGAAGGCTACGTCCAGGAGCGCACCATCTTCTTCAAGGAC
GACGGCAACTACAAGACCCGCGCCGAGGTGAAGTTCGAGGGCGACACCCTGGTGAACCGCATCGAGCTGA
AGGGCATCGACTTCAAGGAGGACGGCAACATCCTGGGGCACAAGCTGGAGTACAACTACAACAGCCACAA
CGTCTATATCATGGCCGACAAGCAGAAGAACGGCATCAAGGTGAACTTCAAGATCCGCCACAACATCGAG
GACGGCAGCGTGCAGCTCGCCGACCACTACCAGCAGAACACCCCCATCGGCGACGGCCCCGTGCTGCTGC
CCGACAACCACTACCTGAGCACCCAGTCCGCCCTGAGCAAAGACCCCAACGAGAAGCGCGATCACATGGT
CCTGCTGGAGTTCGTGACCGCCGCCGGGATCACTCTCGGCATGGACGAGCTGTACAAGGGTCCGGACTCA
GATCTCGAGCTCAAGCTTATGGACACCGAGTCCCAGTACTCGGGCTATTCCTACAAGTCGGGCCACTCCC
GCAGCTCCCGCAAGCACAGGGACCGCCGGGACC
