>Addgene plasmid #37258 | pLK69 | addgene partial sequence | sequence record 50821 | EGFP-C 5'-CATGGTCCTGCTGGAGTTCGTG-3'
ATGAGAGCTGTACAAGGGTCCGGACTCAGATCTCGAGCTCAAGCTTATGGACACCGAGTCCCAGTACTCG
GGCTATTCCTACAAGTCGGGCCACTCCCGCAGCTCCCGCAAGCACAGGGACCGCCGGGACCGACACCGCT
CTAAGAGTCGAGATGGGGGCCGAGGGGACAAGTCGGTGACAATCCAGGCTCCCGGGGAGCCCCTGCTGGA
CAATGAGTCCACACGAGGGGATGAGCGGGATGACAACTGGGGGGAAACGACGACAGTAGTAACGGGCACC
TCAGAGCACAGCATCTCCCATGATGACCTCACACGCATCGCCAAGGACATGGAGGACAGTGTCCCTCTGG
ACTGCTCCCGTCACCTGGGTGTGGCAGCGGGGGCCACCCTGGCACTGCTGTCTTTCCTCACGCCTCTGGC
CTTCCTGCTGCTGCCCCCACTGCTGTGGCGGGAGGAGCTGGAGCCTTGCGGGACGGCCTGCGAGGGCCTC
TTCATCTCTGTCGCCTTCAAGCTGCTCATCCTGCTACTGGGCAGCTGGGCTCTGTTCTTCCGCCGGCCCA
AGGCCTCGCTGCCCCGCGTCTTTGTGCTGCGTGCCCTGCTTATGGTGCTGGTTTTCCTGCTCGTGGTCTC
CTACTGGCTCTTCTATGGTGTGCGCATCCTGGATGCTCGGGAGCGCAGCTACCAGGGCGTGGTGCAGTTC
GCCGTGTCGCTGGTGGACGCCCTTCTTTTCGTGCACTACCTGGCCGTGGTCCTGCTGGAGCTGCGCCAGC
TCCAGCCTCAGTTCACGCTCAAGGTCGTGCGCTCCACCGACGGCGCCAGCCGCTTCTACAACGTTGGCCA
TCTCAGCATCCAGCGCGTGGCAGTGTGGATCCTGGAGAAGTATTACCATGACTTCCCTGTCTACAACCCT
GCCCTCCTCAACCTGCCCA
