[The description below was written by a language model from this plasmid's Addgene catalogue record.]
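Description:
pLK69 is a mammalian expression and adenoviral shuttle plasmid built on the pAdLox backbone (about 4.2 kb without insert). It is maintained as a high-copy plasmid in E. coli under ampicillin selection. pAdLox-type vectors are generally used to generate recombinant, replication-defective adenovirus by Cre/lox-mediated recombination with a helper adenoviral genome in a packaging cell line. No feature table accompanies this entry, so the exact arrangement of lox sites, adenoviral sequences and the bacterial origin cannot be confirmed from the record. The plasmid can also serve as a direct transfection vector, since it carries a complete mammalian expression cassette.

The payload is human VANGL2 (vang-like 2, also known as STBM or LTAP), a roughly 1.55 kb insert cloned between HindIII and MfeI sites that both remain intact. Expression is driven by the CMV promoter, and the listed reverse sequencing primer implies an SV40 polyadenylation signal downstream. EGFP is fused to the N-terminus of the protein, allowing the fusion to be followed by fluorescence microscopy or detected with anti-GFP reagents. The key feature is a deletion of the last four C-terminal amino acids of VANGL2 (the "delta4" variant noted by the depositor). In Vangl proteins this extreme C-terminus is generally understood to act as a PDZ-binding motif, although the record does not say so itself. The associated publication concerns how Scribble associates with the polarity proteins Lgl2 and Vangl2 through distinct domains. The construct therefore most plausibly serves as a truncation mutant for testing whether the VANGL2 C-terminal tail is needed for that interaction or for localisation in polarised cells, by comparison with a full-length EGFP-tagged counterpart.
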