Addgene plasmid #37258: pLK69
Depositing lab: Ann Hubbard. Depositing organization: Johns Hopkins University and School of Medicine. Publication: Scribble associates with two polarity proteins, Lgl2 and Vangl2, via distinct molecular domains. Kallay LM, McNickle A, Brennwald PJ, Hubbard AL, Braiterman LT. J Cell Biochem. 2006 Oct 1;99(2):647-64. 10.1002/jcb.20992 PubMed 16791850.
Backbone
  Vector backbone: pAdLox
  Backbone size w/o insert (bp): 4224
  Vector type: Mammalian Expression, Adenoviral
Growth in bacteria
  Bacterial resistance: Ampicillin, 100 μg/mL
  Growth temperature: 37°C
  Growth strain: DH5alpha
  Copy number: High Copy
Gene/Insert
  Gene/Insert name: vang-like 2 (alt name: vangl2; LPP1; LTAP; STB1; STBM; STBM1; KIAA1215; MGC119403; MGC119404)
  Species: H. sapiens (human)
  Insert size (bp): 1553
  Mutation: lacks the 4 C-term aa
  GenBank ID: NM_020335.2
  Entrez Gene: VANGL2 (a.k.a. LPP1, LTAP, STB1, STBM, STBM1)
  Promoter: CMV
  Tag / fusion protein: EGFP (N terminal on backbone)
  Cloning method: Restriction Enzyme; 5′ cloning site HindIII (not destroyed); 3′ cloning site MfeI (not destroyed)
  Sequencing primers: 5′ EGFP-C; 3′ SV40pA-Rev
Terms and licenses: Academic/Nonprofit Terms; Industry Terms: Not Available to Industry
Depositor comments: contains EGFP hVangl2 h delta4
How to cite: pLK69 was a gift from Ann Hubbard (Addgene plasmid # 37258 ; http://n2t.net/addgene:37258 ; RRID:Addgene_37258)
